>Addgene plasmid #58395 | pCMV-HA-mIFITM3-C72,105A | addgene partial sequence | sequence record 98428 | pcDL-F 5'-GTTGCCTTTACTTCTAGGCCT-3'
GCTCTAAAAGCTGCGGAATTGTACCCGCGGGCCCACCATGTACCCATACGATGTTCCAGATTACGCTCTT
ATGGCCATGGAGGCCCGAATTCCCATGAACCACACTTCTCAAGCCTTCATCACCGCTGCCAGTGGAGGAC
AGCCCCCAAACTACGAAAGAATCAAGGAAGAATATGAGGTGGCTGAGATGGGGGCACCGCACGGATCGGC
TTCTGTCAGAACTACTGTGATCAACATGCCCAGAGAGGTGTCGGTGCCTGACCATGTGGTCTGGTCCCTG
TTCAATACACTCTTCATGAACTTCTGCGCACTGGGCTTCATAGCCTATGCCTACTCCGTGAAGTCTAGGG
ATCGGAAGATGGTGGGTGATGTGACTGGAGCCCAGGCCTACGCCTCCACTGCTAAGGCACTGAACATCAG
CACCTTGGTCCTCAGCATCCTGATGGTTGTTATCACCATTGTTAGTGTCATCATCATTGTTCTTAACGCT
CAAAACCTTCACACTTAAGTCGACCGAGATCTCTCGAGGTACCGCGGCCGCGGGGATCCAGACATGATAA
GATACATTGATGAGTTTGGACAAACCACAACTAGAATGCAGTGAAAAAAATGCTTTATTTGTGAAATTTG
TGATGCTATTGCTTTATTTGTAACCATTATAAGCTGCAATAAACAAGTTAACAACAACAATTGCATTCAT
TTTATGTTTCAGGTTCAGGGGGAGGTGTGGGAGGTTTTTTCGGATCCTCTAGAGTCGATCTGCAGGCATG
CTAGCTTGGCGTAATCATGGTCATAGCTGTTTCCTGTGTGAAATTGTTATCCGCTCACAATTCCACACAA
CATACGAGCCGGAAGCATAAAGTGTAAAGCCTGGGGTGCCTAATGAGTGAGCTAACTCACATTAATTGCG
TTGCGCTCACTGCCCGCTTTCCAGTCGGGAAACCTGTCGTGCCAGCTGCATTAATGAATCGGCCAACGCG
CGG
