>Addgene plasmid #58395 | pCMV-HA-mIFITM3-C72,105A | addgene partial sequence | sequence record 98429 | EBV-rev 5'-GTGGTTTGTCCAAACTCATC-3'
GGATCCCCGCGGCCGCGGTACCTCGAGAGATCTCGGTCGACTTAAGTGTGAAGGTTTTGAGCGTTAAGAA
CAATGATGATGACACTAACAATGGTGATAACAACCATCAGGATGCTGAGGACCAAGGTGCTGATGTTCAG
TGCCTTAGCAGTGGAGGCGTAGGCCTGGGCTCCAGTCACATCACCCACCATCTTCCGATCCCTAGACTTC
ACGGAGTAGGCATAGGCTATGAAGCCCAGTGCGCAGAAGTTCATGAAGAGTGTATTGAACAGGGACCAGA
CCACATGGTCAGGCACCGACACCTCTCTGGGCATGTTGATCACAGTAGTTCTGACAGAAGCCGATCCGTG
CGGTGCCCCCATCTCAGCCACCTCATATTCTTCCTTGATTCTTTCGTAGTTTGGGGGCTGTCCTCCACTG
GCAGCGGTGATGAAGGCTTGAGAAGTGTGGTTCATGGGAATTCGGGCCTCCATGGCCATAAGAGCGTAAT
CTGGAACATCGTATGGGTACATGGTGGGCCCGCGGGTACAATTCCGCAGCTTTTAGAGCAGAAGTAACAC
TTCCGTACAGGCCTAGAAGTAAAGGCAACATCCACTGAGGAGCAGTTCTTTGATTTGCACCACCACCGGA
TCCGGGACCTGAAATAAAAGACAAAAAGACTAAACTTACCAGTTAACTTTCTGGTTTTTCAGTTCCTCTA
GTACCGGATCCTCTAGAGTCCGGAGGCTGGATCGGTCCCGGTGTCTTCTATGGAGGTCAAAACAGCGTGG
ATGGCGTCTCCAGGCGATCTGACGGTTCACTAAACGAGCTCTGCTTATATAGACCTCCCACCGTACACGC
CTACCGCCCATTTGCGTCAATGGGGCGGAGTTGTTACGACATTTTGGAAAGTCCCGTTGATTTTGGTGCC
AAAACAAACTCCCATTGACGTCAATGGGGTGGAGACTTGGAAATCCCCGTGAGTCAAACCGCTATCCACG
CCCATTGATGTACTGCCAAAACCGCATCACCATGGTAATAGCGATGACTAATACGTA
