[The description below was written by a language model from this plasmid's Addgene catalogue record.]
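Description:
pCMV-HA-mIFITM3-C72,105A is a mammalian expression plasmid built on the commercial pCMV-HA backbone (about 3.8 kb), giving a total construct size of roughly 4.2 kb. It is propagated in E. coli as a high-copy plasmid under ampicillin selection. The record does not list a mammalian selection marker or provide a feature table, so details such as the bacterial origin, polyadenylation signal and any intron in the backbone are not stated here.

The insert is the mouse Ifitm3 coding sequence (interferon-induced transmembrane protein 3), cloned between EcoRI and SalI sites that both remain intact. Transcription is driven by the CMV immediate-early promoter, a strong constitutive promoter in most mammalian cell lines. The backbone supplies an HA epitope fused to the N terminus of the protein, allowing detection or immunoprecipitation with anti-HA antibodies.

The encoded protein carries two point mutations, cysteine 72 and cysteine 105 changed to alanine. The associated publication concerns S-palmitoylation of IFITM3 and the dependence of its antiviral activity on that modification, so these substitutions presumably remove two candidate lipid-attachment cysteines. The record does not spell out that rationale or describe the remaining cysteines. The plasmid is therefore suited to transient expression of a tagged double cysteine mutant in mammalian cells. Typical use would be comparison with wild-type or other cysteine-mutant IFITM3 constructs in studies of palmitoylation, localisation and antiviral function.
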