Addgene plasmid #58395: pCMV-HA-mIFITM3-C72,105A
Purpose: Expressed murine IFITM3-C72,105A with an N-terminal HA tag in mammalian cells
Depositing lab: Howard Hang & Jacob Yount. Depositing organization: Rockefeller University. Publication: Palmitoylome profiling reveals S-palmitoylation-dependent antiviral activity of IFITM3. Yount JS, Moltedo B, Yang YY, Charron G, Moran TM, Lopez CB, Hang HC. Nat Chem Biol. 2010 Aug;6(8):610-4. doi: 10.1038/nchembio.405. Epub 2010 Jul 4. PubMed 20601941.
Backbone
  Vector backbone: pCMV-HA
  Backbone manufacturer: clontech
  Backbone size w/o insert (bp): 3800
  Total vector size (bp): 4211
  Vector type: Mammalian Expression
Growth in bacteria
  Bacterial resistance: Ampicillin, 100 μg/mL
  Growth temperature: 37°C
  Growth strain: DH5alpha
  Copy number: High Copy
Gene/Insert
  Gene/Insert name: IFITM3
  Species: M. musculus (mouse)
  Mutation: Cysteines 72 and 105 to Alanine
  Entrez Gene: Ifitm3 (a.k.a. 1110004C05Rik, Cd225, Cdw217, DSPA2b, Fgls, IP15, mil-1)
  Promoter: CMV IE
  Tag / fusion protein: HA (N terminal on backbone)
  Cloning method: Restriction Enzyme; 5′ cloning site EcoRI (not destroyed); 3′ cloning site SalI (not destroyed)
  Sequencing primers: 5′ GATCCGGTACTAGAGGAACTGAAAAAC
Terms and licenses: Academic/Nonprofit Terms; Industry Terms: Not Available to Industry
How to cite: pCMV-HA-mIFITM3-C72,105A was a gift from Howard Hang & Jacob Yount (Addgene plasmid # 58395 ; http://n2t.net/addgene:58395 ; RRID:Addgene_58395)
